>Addgene plasmid #202924 | Salsa-BC83-P1G11 | addgene full sequence | sequence record 413466 | Addgene NGS Result
AGCGCCCAATACGCAAACCGCCTCTCCCCGCGCGTTGGCCGATTCATTAATGCAGTCGAGGGATCTCCAT
AAGAGAAGAGGGACAGCTATGACTGGGAGTAGTCAGGAGAGGAGGAAAAATCTGGCTAGTAAAACATGTA
AGGAAAATTTTAGGGATGTTAAAGAAAAAAATAACACAAAACAAAATATAAAAAAAATCTAACCTCAAGT
CAAGGCTTTTCTATGGAATAAGGAATGGACAGCAGGGGGCTGTTTCATATACTGATGACCTCTTTATAGC
CAACCTTTGTTCATGGCAGCCAGCATATGGGCATATGTTGCCAAACTCTAAACCAAATACTCATTCTGAT
GTTTTAAATGATTTGCCCTCCCATATGTCCTTCCGAGTGAGAGACACAAAAAATTCCAACACACTATTGC
AATGAAAATAAATTTCCTTTATTAGCCAGAAGTCAGATGCTCAAGGGGCTTCATGATGTCCCCATAATTT
TTGGCAGAGGGAAAAAGATCGATCTCAGTGGTATTTGTGAGCCAGGGCATTGGCCACACCAGCCACCACC
TTCTGATAGGCAGCCTGCACCTGAGGAGTGAATTCTTTGCCAAAATGATGAGACAGCACAACAACCAGCA
CGTTGCCCAGGAGCTGTAGGAAAGAGAAGAAGGCATGAACATGGTTAGCAGAGGGGCCCGGTTTGGACTC
AGAGTATTTTATCCTCATCTCAAACAGTGTATATCATTGTAACCATAAAGAGAAAGGCAGGATGATGACC
AGGGTGTAGTTGTTTCTACCAATAAGAATATTTCCACGCCAGCCAGAATTTATATGCAGAAATATTCTAC
CTTATCATTTAATTATAACAATTGTTCTCTAAAACTGTGCTGAAGTACAATATAATATACCCTGATTGCC
TTGAAAAAAAAGTGATTAGAGAAAGTACTTACAATCTGACAAATAAACAAAAGTGAATTTAAAAATTCGT
TACAAATGCAAGCTAAAGTTTAACGAAAAAGTTACAGAAAATGAAAAGAAAATAAGAGGAGACAATGGTT
GTCAACAGAGTAGAAAGTGAAAGAAACAAAATTATCATGAGGGTCCATGGTGATACAAGGGACATCTTCC
CATTCTAAACAACACCCTGAAAACTTTGCCCCCTCCATATAACATGAATTTTACAATAGCGAAAAAGAAA
GAACAATCAAGGGTCCCCAAACTCACCCTGAAGTTCTCAGCTCTAGAGATATCGTCGAGGCCGCGCTAGC
GTTTAAACTGTCGACCTTAATTAAGAGATCTGCTCGAGGCGCGTCAGCTGACTAGAGGATCCCCGGGTAC
CGAGCTCGAATTCGGGGCCGCGGAGGCTGGATCGGTCCCGGTGTCTTCTATGGAGGTCAAAACAGCGTGG
ATGGCGTCTCCAGGCGATCTGACGGTTCACTAAACGAGCTCTGCTTATATAGGCCTCCCACCGTACACGC
CTACCTCGACCCGGGTACCGAGCTCGACTTTCACTTTTCTCTATCACTGATAGGGAGTGGTAAACTCGAC
TTTCACTTTTCTCTATCACTGATAGGGAGTGGTAAACTCGACTTTCACTTTTCTCTATCACTGATAGGGA
GTGGTAAACTCGACTTTCACTTTTCTCTATCACTGATAGGGAGTGGTAAACTCGACTTTCACTTTTCTCT
ATCACTGATAGGGAGTGGTAAACTCGACCTATATAAGCAGAGCTCGTTTAGTGAACCGTCAGATCGCCTG
GAGACGCCATCCACGCTGTTTTGACCTCCATAGAAGACACCGGGACCGATCCAGCCTCCGCGGCCCCGAA
TTCCTGCAGCGGCCGCTCTAGAACTAGTGGATCCCCGCGGATGGTGAGCAAGGGCGAGGAGCTGTTCACC
GGGGTGGTGCCCATCCTGGTCGAGCTGGACGGCGACGTAAACGGCCACAAGTTCAGCGTGTCCGGCGAGG
GCGAGGGCGATGCCACCTACGGCAAGCTGACCCTGAAGTTCATCTGCACCACCGGCAAGCTGCCCGTGCC
CTGGCCCACCCTCGTGACCACCCTGACCTACGGCGTGCAGTGCTTCAGCCGCTACCCCGACCACATGAAG
CAGCACGACTTCTTCAAGTCCGCCATGCCCGAAGGCTACGTCCAGGAGCGCACCATCTTCTTCAAGGACG
ACGGCAACTACAAGACCCGCGCCGAGGTGAAGTTCGAGGGCGACACCCTGGTGAACCGCATCGAGCTGAA
GGGCATCGACTTCAAGGAGGACGGCAACATCCTGGGGCACAAGCTGGAGTACAACTACAACAGCCACAAC
GTCTATATCATGGCCGACAAGCAGAAGAACGGCATCAAGGTGAACTTCAAGATCCGCCACAACATCGAGG
ACGGCAGCGTGCAGCTCGCCGACCACTACCAGCAGAACACCCCCATCGGCGACGGCCCCGTGCTGCTGCC
CGACAACCACTACCTGAGCACCCAGTCCGCCCTGAGCAAAGACCCCAACGAGAAGCGCGATCACATGGTC
CTGCTGGAGTTCGTGACCGCCGCCGGGATCACTCTCGGCATGGACGAGCTGTACAAGTAACCGGCCCTAT
GAATTCGATATCAAGCTTGTCGACCTAGTTCTAGAGGATCCAGACATGATAAGATACATTGATGAGTTTG
GACAAACCACAACTAGAATGCAGTGAAAAAAATGCTTTATTTGTGAAATTTGTGATGCTATTGCTTTATT
TGTAACCATTATAAGCTGCAATAAACAAGTTAACAACAACAATTGCATTCATTTTATGTTTCAGGTTCAG
GGGGAGGTGTGGGAGGTTTTTTAAAGCAAGTAAAACCTCTACAAATGTGGTATGGCTGATTATGATCCTG
CAAGCCTCGTCGTCCTGGCCGGACCACGCTATCTGTGCAAGGTCCCCGGCCCCGGACGCGCGCTCCATGA
GCAGAGCGCCCGCCGCCGAGGCGAAGACTCGGGCGGCGCCCTGCCCGTCCCACCAGGTCAACAGGCGGTA
ACCGGCCTCTTCATCGGGAATGCGCGCGACCTTCAGCATCGCCGGCATGTCCCCCTGGCGGACGGGAAGT
ATCCAGCTCGACCAAGCTGGCCGCGTCGAGTGAAGACGAAAGGGCCTCGTGATACGCCTATTTTTATAGG
TTAATGTCATGATAATAATGGTTTCTTAGACGTCAGGTGGCACTTTTCGGGGAAATGTGCGCGGAACCCC
TATTTGTTTATTTTTCTAAATACATTCAAATATGTATCCGCTCATGAGACAATAACCCTGATAAATGCTT
CAATAATATTGAAAAAGGAAGAGTATGAGTATTCAACATTTCCGTGTCGCCCTTATTCCCTTTTTTGCGG
CATTTTGCCTTCCTGTTTTTGCTCACCCAGAAACGCTGGTGAAAGTAAAAGATGCTGAAGATCAGTTGGG
TGCACGAGTGGGTTACATCGAACTGGATCTCAACAGCGGTAAGATCCTTGAGAGTTTTCGCCCCGAAGAA
CGTTTTCCAATGATGAGCACTTTTAAAGTTCTGCTATGTGGCGCGGTATTATCCCGTGTTGACGCCGGGC
AAGAGCAACTCGGTCGCCGCATACACTATTCTCAGAATGACTTGGTTGAGTACTCACCAGTCACAGAAAA
GCATCTTACGGATGGCATGACAGTAAGAGAATTATGCAGTGCTGCCATAACCATGAGTGATAACACTGCG
GCCAACTTACTTCTGACAACGATCGGAGGACCGAAGGAGCTAACCGCTTTTTTGCACAACATGGGGGATC
ATGTAACTCGCCTTGATCGTTGGGAACCGGAGCTGAATGAAGCCATACCAAACGACGAGCGTGACACCAC
GATGCCTGTAGCAATGGCAACAACGTTGCGCAAACTATTAACTGGCGAACTACTTACTCTAGCTTCCCGG
CAACAATTAATAGACTGGATGGAGGCGGATAAAGTTGCAGGACCACTTCTGCGCTCGGCCCTTCCGGCTG
GCTGGTTTATTGCTGATAAATCTGGAGCCGGTGAGCGTGGGTCTCGCGGTATCATTGCAGCACTGGGGCC
AGATGGTAAGCCCTCCCGTATCGTAGTTATCTACACGACGGGGAGTCAGGCAACTATGGATGAACGAAAT
AGACAGATCGCTGAGATAGGTGCCTCACTGATTAAGCATTGGTAACTGTCAGACCAAGTTTACTCATATA
TACTTTAGATTGATTTAAAACTTCATTTTTAATTTAAAAGGATCTAGGTGAAGATCCTTTTTGATAATCT
CATGACCAAAATCCCTTAACGTGAGTTTTCGTTCCACTGAGCGTCAGACCCCGTAGAAAAGATCAAAGGA
TCTTCTTGAGATCCTTTTTTTCTGCGCGTAATCTGCTGCTTGCAAACAAAAAAACCACCGCTACCAGCGG
TGGTTTGTTTGCCGGATCAAGAGCTACCAACTCTTTTTCCGAAGGTAACTGGCTTCAGCAGAGCGCAGAT
ACCAAATACTGTTCTTCTAGTGTAGCCGTAGTTAGGCCACCACTTCAAGAACTCTGTAGCACCGCCTACA
TACCTCGCTCTGCTAATCCTGTTACCAGTGGCTGCTGCCAGTGGCGATAAGTCGTGTCTTACCGGGTTGG
ACTCAAGACGATAGTTACCGGATAAGGCGCAGCGGTCGGGCTGAACGGGGGGTTCGTGCACACAGCCCAG
CTTGGAGCGAACGACCTACACCGAACTGAGATACCTACAGCGTGAGCTATGAGAAAGCGCCACGCTTCCC
GAAGGGAGAAAGGCGGACAGGTATCCGGTAAGCGGCAGGGTCGGAACAGGAGAGCGCACGAGGGAGCTTC
CAGGGGGAAACGCCTGGTATCTTTATAGTCCTGTCGGGTTTCGCCACCTCTGACTTGAGCGTCGATTTTT
GTGATGCTCGTCAGGGGGGCGGAGCCTATGGAAAAACGCCAGCAACGCGGCCTTTTTACGGTTCCTGGCC
TTTTGCTGGCCTTTTGCTCACATGTTCTTTCCTGCGTTATCCCCTGATTCTGTGGATAACCGTATTACCG
CCTTTGAGTGAGCTGATACCGCTCGCCGCAGCCGAACGACCGAGCGCAGCGAGTCAGTGAGCGAGGAAGC
GGAAG
Features (pLannotate 1.2.2; 17 found; start..end, strand, type, name):
      2..55      +  CDS            lacI (fragment): lac repressor; lacI; The lac repressor binds to the lac operator to inhibit transcription in E. coli. This inhibition can be relieved by adding lactose or isopropyl-β-D-thiogalactopyranoside (IPTG).
    388..443     -  polyA_signal   β-globin poly(A) signal: rabbit β-globin polyadenylation signal (Gil and Proudfoot, 1987)
    518..640     -  CDS            HBB: HBB_COLGU - Experimental evidence at transcript level: Swiss-Prot protein existence level 2. Involved in oxygen transport from the lung to the various peripheral tissues. From Colobus guereza (Mantled guereza) (Eastern black-and-white colobus monkey).
    644..1216    -  intron         β-globin intron: intron from rabbit β-globin gene
   1312..1343    -  misc_feature   MCS (fragment): pUC18/19 multiple cloning site
   1437..1475    -  promoter       minimal CMV promoter: human cytomegalovirus (CMV) immediate early promoter
   1493..1708    -  protein_bind   tetracycline response element (fragment): contains seven copies of the tetracycline operator tetO tetracycline repressor TetR
   1708..1753    +  promoter       TRE3GV promoter (fragment): 3rd-generation Tet-responsive promoter that can be activated by binding of Tet-On® 3G, optimized for retroviral and lentiviral vectors
   1829..1856    +  misc_feature   MCS (fragment): pBluescript multiple cloning site
   1861..2580    +  CDS            EGFP: the original enhanced GFP (Yang et al., 1996) mammalian codon-optimized
   2591..2613    +  misc_feature   MCS (fragment): pBluescript multiple cloning site
   2627..2761    -  polyA_signal   SV40 poly(A) signal: SV40 polyadenylation signal
   2784..2867    -  CDS            large T antigen (fragment): large T antigen from SV40 (simian virus 40)
   2861..3091    -  CDS            str (fragment): STR_KLEPN - Protein inferred from homology: Swiss-Prot protein existence level 3. The aminoglycoside phosphotransferases achieve inactivation of their antibiotic substrates by phosphorylation. From Klebsiella pneumoniae.
   3210..3314    +  promoter       AmpR promoter: bla
   3315..4175    +  CDS            AmpR: β-lactamase; bla; confers resistance to ampicillin, carbenicillin, and related antibiotics
   4346..4934    +  rep_origin     ori: high-copy-number ColE1/pMB1/pBR322/pUC origin of replication
