[The description below was written by a language model from this plasmid's Addgene catalogue record and pLannotate feature annotations shown in this document.]
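Description:
Salsa-BC83-P1G11 is a 5.1 kb mammalian expression plasmid built on the pCER206 backbone. It is one member of a set of barcoded reporter plasmids for PRESTO-Salsa, a highly multiplexed GPCR bioactivity screening platform. In E. coli it is maintained at high copy from a ColE1/pUC-type origin and selected with ampicillin through a β-lactamase (AmpR) cassette driven by its own bla promoter. No mammalian selection marker is annotated. The short matches to lacI, an aminoglycoside phosphotransferase and SV40 large T antigen appear to be backbone remnants rather than functional genes.

The payload is a synthetic EGFP/BC83 insert of about 730 bp, cloned between BsrGI and HindIII sites and placed under a Tet Response Element promoter. The feature table shows a central block of tetO repeats that seems to be arranged bidirectionally. On one side, a TRE3G-type minimal promoter fragment points toward the mammalian codon-optimized EGFP coding sequence. EGFP is followed by a short polylinker region, where the barcode presumably sits, although the barcode itself is not annotated. An SV40 polyadenylation signal lies just downstream, though it is annotated on the opposite strand. On the other side, a minimal CMV promoter points toward a cloning-site fragment, a rabbit β-globin intron with flanking globin sequence, and a β-globin poly(A) signal; no coding sequence is annotated in this arm.

Because TRE promoters are silent unless a tetracycline-controlled transactivator binds them, transcription of the EGFP/barcode message reports transactivator activity. The barcode then allows this reporter's output to be told apart from others in a pooled, sequencing-based readout. The record does not state which receptor BC83 is paired with.
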