Addgene plasmid #202924: Salsa-BC83-P1G11
Purpose: Expression of barcoded reporter plasmid for PRESTO-Salsa; EGFP/BC83
Depositing lab: Noah Palm. Depositing organization: Yale University. Publication: Highly multiplexed bioactivity screening reveals human and microbiota metabolome-GPCRome interactions. Chen H, Rosen CE, Gonzalez-Hernandez JA, Song D, Potempa J, Ring AM, Palm NW. Cell. 2023 Jul 6;186(14):3095-3110.e19. doi: 10.1016/j.cell.2023.05.024. Epub 2023 Jun 14. PubMed 37321219.
Backbone
  Vector backbone: pCER206
  Vector type: Mammalian Expression
Growth in bacteria
  Bacterial resistance: Ampicillin, 100 μg/mL
  Growth temperature: 37°C
  Growth strain: DH5alpha
  Copy number: High Copy
Gene/Insert
  Gene/Insert name: EGFP/BC83
  Species: Synthetic
  Insert size (bp): 730
  Promoter: Tet Response Element (TRE)
  Cloning method: Restriction Enzyme; 5′ cloning site BsrGI (not destroyed); 3′ cloning site HindIII (not destroyed)
  Sequencing primers: 5′ Custom primer (GAAGCGCGATCACATGG)
Terms and licenses: Academic/Nonprofit Terms; Industry Terms: Not Available to Industry
How to cite: Salsa-BC83-P1G11 was a gift from Noah Palm (Addgene plasmid # 202924 ; http://n2t.net/addgene:202924 ; RRID:Addgene_202924)
