>Addgene plasmid #202924 | Salsa-BC83-P1G11 | depositor partial sequence | sequence record 393797 | BC83
CCGGCCCTAT
